Addgene plasmid #142823: TFORF1672
Purpose: Lentiviral vector for overexpressing transcription factor ORFs with unique 24-bp barcodes. Barcodes facilitate identification of transcription factors in pooled screens.
Depositing lab: Feng Zhang. Depositing organization: Broad Institute. Publication: A transcription factor atlas of directed differentiation. Joung J, Ma S, Tay T, Geiger-Schuller KR, Kirchgatterer PC, Verdine VK, Guo B, Arias-Garcia MA, Allen WE, Singh A, Kuksenko O, Abudayyeh OO, Gootenberg JS, Fu Z, Macrae RK, Buenrostro JD, Regev A, Zhang F. Cell. 2023 Jan 5;186(1):209-229.e26. doi: 10.1016/j.cell.2022.11.026. PubMed 36608654.
Backbone
  Vector backbone: pLX_TRC317
  Backbone manufacturer: Broad Institute Genetic Perturbation Platform
  Backbone size w/o insert (bp): 8264
  Vector type: Mammalian Expression, Lentiviral
  Selectable markers: Puromycin
Growth in bacteria
  Bacterial resistance: Ampicillin, 100 μg/mL
  Growth temperature: 37°C
  Growth strain: NEB Stable
  Copy number: High Copy
Gene/Insert
  Gene/Insert name: TP73
  Species: H. sapiens (human)
  Insert size (bp): 1865
  Entrez Gene: TP73 (a.k.a. CILD47, P73)
  Promoter: EF1a
  Cloning method: Unknown
  Sequencing primers: 5′ GGGTGGAGACTGAAGTTAGGCCAG; 3′ CACATAGCGTAAAAGGAGCAACATAG
Terms and licenses: Academic/Nonprofit Terms; Industry Terms: Not Available to Industry
Depositor comments: NM_001126240,ENST00000378288 . The transcription factor ORF portion of this plasmid was synthesized by Genewiz. Please test multiple small colonies in case of plasmid recombination. To make this collection available in a timely manner, a portion of this collection was not fully sequenced by Addgene. If an Addgene verified full plasmid sequence is not available, please contact us prior to placing an order to request the full sequence.
How to cite: TFORF1672 was a gift from Feng Zhang (Addgene plasmid # 142823 ; http://n2t.net/addgene:142823 ; RRID:Addgene_142823)
