[The description below was written by a language model from this plasmid's Addgene catalogue record and pLannotate feature annotations shown in this document.]
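Description:
TFORF1672 is a lentiviral mammalian expression plasmid built on the pLX_TRC317 backbone from the Broad Institute Genetic Perturbation Platform. It carries a synthesized human TP73 open reading frame and belongs to a barcoded transcription factor ORF collection. It is propagated in E. coli through a high-copy ColE1/pUC-type origin with ampicillin selection (AmpR under its own bla promoter). The backbone also retains an f1 origin and remnants of a lac/lacZα cloning region flanked by T7 and T3 promoters. The depositor warns that recombination can occur, a common issue with LTR-containing plasmids.

The viral portion has a third-generation, self-inactivating layout. An RSV promoter fused to a truncated HIV-1 5' LTR drives genomic RNA production in packaging cells. It is followed by the Ψ packaging signal with a gag fragment, the RRE for Rev-dependent nuclear export, a cPPT/CTS, and a ΔU3 3' LTR with a downstream SV40 polyadenylation signal. Two expression units sit between the LTRs. An SV40 early promoter/origin segment precedes the puromycin N-acetyltransferase gene, allowing selection of transduced cells. The EF-1α promoter drives TP73, which encodes a p53-family protein involved in the apoptotic response to DNA damage; the depositor comments cite a specific RefSeq/Ensembl transcript for it. A WPRE downstream of the ORF enhances transcript expression. The unique 24-bp barcode described in the catalogue entry is not annotated as a feature, so its position is not given. The short U6 promoter fragment called just after the ORF is only a partial match whose function the record does not explain.

The construct is intended for TP73 overexpression, either individually or in pooled screens where the barcode identifies which transcription factor each cell received, as in directed differentiation studies.
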