Features (pLannotate 1.2.2; 31 found; start..end, strand, type, name):
      5..231     +  promoter       RSV promoter: Rous sarcoma virus enhancer/promoter
    232..412     +  LTR            5' LTR (truncated): truncated 5' long terminal repeat (LTR) from HIV-1
    459..584     +  misc_feature   HIV-1 Ψ: packaging signal of human immunodeficiency virus type 1
    568..931     +  CDS            HIV-1 gag (fragment): gag protein from human immunodeficiency virus 1; gag
   1077..1310    +  misc_feature   RRE: The Rev response element (RRE) of HIV-1 allows for Rev-dependent mRNA export from the nucleus to the cytoplasm.
   1687..1713    +  CDS            Rev (fragment): human immunodeficiency virus 1 (HIV-1) Rev protein; rev; enhances nuclear export of unspliced and incompletely spliced viral mRNAs
   1720..1743    +  promoter       SV40 promoter (fragment): SV40 early promoter
   1744..1815    +  promoter       SV40 promoter (fragment): SV40 enhancer and early promoter
   1839..1974    +  rep_origin     SV40 ori: SV40 origin of replication
   2020..2616    +  CDS            PuroR (fragment): puromycin N-acetyltransferase; pac from Streptomyces; confers resistance to puromycin
   2665..2782    +  misc_feature   cPPT/CTS: central polypurine tract and central termination sequence of HIV-1
   2847..2913    +  CDS            small t antigen (fragment): SV40 (simian virus 40) small t antigen
   2920..4098    +  promoter       EF-1α promoter: strong constitutive promoter for human elongation factor EF-1α
   4154..5875    +  CDS            TP73 (fragment): P73_HUMAN - Also known as P73. Experimental evidence at protein level: Swiss-Prot protein existence level 1. Participates in the apoptotic response to DNA damage. Isoforms containing the transactivation domain are pro-apoptotic, isoforms lacking the domain are anti-apoptotic and block the function of p53 and transactivating p73 isoforms. May be a tumor suppressor protein. From Homo sapiens (Human).
   5891..5944    +  promoter       U6 promoter (fragment): RNA polymerase III promoter for human U6 snRNA
   5986..6574    +  misc_feature   WPRE: woodchuck hepatitis virus posttranscriptional regulatory element
   6625..6644    +  misc_feature   cPPT/CTS (fragment): central polypurine tract and central termination sequence of HIV-1
   6646..6879    +  LTR            3' LTR (ΔU3): self-inactivating 3' long terminal repeat (LTR) from HIV-1
   6957..7078    +  polyA_signal   SV40 poly(A) signal: SV40 polyadenylation signal
   7118..7253    +  rep_origin     SV40 ori: SV40 origin of replication
   7274..7292    -  promoter       T7 promoter: promoter for bacteriophage T7 RNA polymerase
   7300..7455    +  CDS            lacZα (fragment): LacZα fragment of β-galactosidase; lacZ fragment
   7460..7888    +  rep_origin     f1 ori (sequence partly withheld): f1 bacteriophage origin of replication; arrow indicates direction of (+) strand synthesis
   7941..8045    +  promoter       AmpR promoter: bla
   8046..8906    +  CDS            AmpR: β-lactamase; bla; confers resistance to ampicillin, carbenicillin, and related antibiotics
   9077..9665    +  rep_origin     ori: high-copy-number ColE1/pMB1/pBR322/pUC origin of replication
   9848..9940    +  CDS            lacI (fragment): lac repressor; lacI; The lac repressor binds to the lac operator to inhibit transcription in E. coli. This inhibition can be relieved by adding lactose or isopropyl-β-D-thiogalactopyranoside (IPTG).
   9953..9974    +  protein_bind   CAP binding site: CAP binding activates transcription in the presence of cAMP. E. coli catabolite activator protein
   9989..10019   +  promoter       lac promoter: promoter for the E. coli lac operon
  10027..10043   +  protein_bind   lac operator: The lac repressor binds to the lac operator to inhibit transcription in E. coli. This inhibition can be relieved by adding lactose or isopropyl-β-D-thiogalactopyranoside (IPTG). lac repressor encoded by lacI
  10088..10106   +  promoter       T3 promoter: promoter for bacteriophage T3 RNA polymerase
>Addgene plasmid #142823 | TFORF1672 | addgene full sequence | sequence record 391470 | Addgene NGS Result
TTAATGTAGTCTTATGCAATACTCTTGTAGTCTTGCAACATGGTAACGATGAGTTAGCAACATGCCTTAC
AAGGAGAGAAAAAGCACCGTGCATGCCGATTGGTGGAAGTAAGGTGGTACGATCGTGCCTTATTAGGAAG
GCAACAGACGGGTCTGACATGGATTGGACGAACCACTGAATTGCCGCATTGCAGAGATATTGTATTTAAG
TGCCTAGCTCGATACATAAACGGGTCTCTCTGGTTAGACCAGATCTGAGCCTGGGAGCTCTCTGGCTAAC
TAGGGAACCCACTGCTTAAGCCTCAATAAAGCTTGCCTTGAGTGCTTCAAGTAGTGTGTGCCCGTCTGTT
GTGTGACTCTGGTAACTAGAGATCCCTCAGACCCTTTTAGTCAGTGTGGAAAATCTCTAGCAGTGGCGCC
CGAACAGGGACTTGAAAGCGAAAGGGAAACCAGAGGAGCTCTCTCGACGCAGGACTCGGCTTGCTGAAGC
GCGCACGGCAAGAGGCGAGGGGCGGCGACTGGTGAGTACGCCAAAAATTTTGACTAGCGGAGGCTAGAAG
GAGAGAGATGGGTGCGAGAGCGTCAGTATTAAGCGGGGGAGAATTAGATCGCGATGGGAAAAAATTCGGT
TAAGGCCAGGGGGAAAGAAAAAATATAAATTAAAACATATAGTATGGGCAAGCAGGGAGCTAGAACGATT
CGCAGTTAATCCTGGCCTGTTAGAAACATCAGAAGGCTGTAGACAAATACTGGGACAGCTACAACCATCC
CTTCAGACAGGATCAGAAGAACTTAGATCATTATATAATACAGTAGCAACCCTCTATTGTGTGCATCAAA
GGATAGAGATAAAAGACACCAAGGAAGCTTTAGACAAGATAGAGGAAGAGCAAAACAAAAGTAAGACCAC
CGCACAGCAAGCGGCCGCTGATCTTCAGACCTGGAGGAGGAGATATGAGGGACAATTGGAGAAGTGAATT
ATATAAATATAAAGTAGTAAAAATTGAACCATTAGGAGTAGCACCCACCAAGGCAAAGAGAAGAGTGGTG
CAGAGAGAAAAAAGAGCAGTGGGAATAGGAGCTTTGTTCCTTGGGTTCTTGGGAGCAGCAGGAAGCACTA
TGGGCGCAGCGTCAATGACGCTGACGGTACAGGCCAGACAATTATTGTCTGGTATAGTGCAGCAGCAGAA
CAATTTGCTGAGGGCTATTGAGGCGCAACAGCATCTGTTGCAACTCACAGTCTGGGGCATCAAGCAGCTC
CAGGCAAGAATCCTGGCTGTGGAAAGATACCTAAAGGATCAACAGCTCCTGGGGATTTGGGGTTGCTCTG
GAAAACTCATTTGCACCACTGCTGTGCCTTGGAATGCTAGTTGGAGTAATAAATCTCTGGAACAGATTTG
GAATCACACGACCTGGATGGAGTGGGACAGAGAAATTAACAATTACACAAGCTTAATACACTCCTTAATT
GAAGAATCGCAAAACCAGCAAGAAAAGAATGAACAAGAATTATTGGAATTAGATAAATGGGCAAGTTTGT
GGAATTGGTTTAACATAACAAATTGGCTGTGGTATATAAAATTATTCATAATGATAGTAGGAGGCTTGGT
AGGTTTAAGAATAGTTTTTGCTGTACTTTCTATAGTGAATAGAGTTAGGCAGGGATATTCACCATTATCG
TTTCAGACCCACCTCCCAACCCCGAGGGGACCCATGCATTGCATCTCAATTAGTCAGCAACCAGGTGTGG
AAAGTCCCCAGGCTCCCCAGCAGGCAGAAGTATGCAAAGCATGCGTCTCAATTAGTCAGCAACCATAGTC
CCGCCCCTAACTCCGCCCATCCCGCCCCTAACTCCGCCCAGTTCCGCCCATTCTCCGCCCCATGGCTGAC
TAATTTTTTTTATTTATGCAGAGGCCGAGGCCGCCTCGGCCTCTGAGCTATTCCAGAAGTAGTGAGGAGG
CTTTTTTGGAGGCCTAGGCTTTTGCAAAAAGCTTTCTAGAGGTACCACCGGAGCTTACCATGACCGAGTA
CAAGCCCACGGTGCGCCTCGCCACCCGCGACGACGTCCCCAGGGCCGTACGCACCCTCGCCGCCGCGTTC
GCCGACTACCCCGCCACGCGCCACACCGTCGATCCGGACCGCCACATCGAGCGGGTCACCGAGCTGCAAG
AACTCTTCCTCACGCGCGTCGGGCTCGACATCGGCAAGGTGTGGGTCGCGGACGACGGCGCCGCCGTGGC
GGTCTGGACCACGCCGGAGAGCGTCGAAGCGGGGGCGGTGTTCGCCGAGATCGGCCCGCGCATGGCCGAG
TTGAGCGGTTCCCGGCTGGCCGCGCAGCAACAGATGGAAGGCCTCCTGGCGCCGCACCGGCCCAAGGAGC
CCGCGTGGTTCCTGGCCACCGTCGGCGTCTCGCCCGACCACCAGGGCAAGGGTCTGGGCAGCGCCGTCGT
GCTCCCCGGAGTGGAGGCGGCCGAGCGCGCCGGGGTGCCCGCCTTCCTGGAGACCTCCGCGCCCCGCAAC
CTCCCCTTCTACGAGCGGCTCGGCTTCACCGTCACCGCCGACGTCGAGGTGCCCGAAGGACCGCGCACCT
GGTGCATGACCCGCAAGCCCGGTGCCAGTTAACGAATTCTAGATCTTGAGACAAATGGCAGTATTCATCC
ACAATTTTAAAAGAAAAGGGGGGATTGGGGGGTACAGTGCAGGGGAAAGAATAGTAGACATAATAGCAAC
AGACATACAAACTAAAGAATTACAAAAACAAATTACAAAAATTCAAAATTTTCGGGTTTATTACAGGGAC
AGCAGAGATCCACTTTGGCGCCGGCTCGAGGCCTGCAGGTGCAAAGATGGATAAAGTTTTAAACAGAGAG
GAATCTTTGCAGCTAATGGACCTTCTAGGTCTTGAAAGGAGTGGGAATTGGCTCCGGTGCCCGTCAGTGG
GCAGAGCGCACATCGCCCACAGTCCCCGAGAAGTTGGGGGGAGGGGTCGGCAATTGAACCGGTGCCTAGA
GAAGGTGGCGCGGGGTAAACTGGGAAAGTGATGTCGTGTACTGGCTCCGCCTTTTTCCCGAGGGTGGGGG
AGAACCGTATATAAGTGCAGTAGTCGCCGTGAACGTTCTTTTTCGCAACGGGTTTGCCGCCAGAACACAG
GTAAGTGCCGTGTGTGGTTCCCGCGGGCCTGGCCTCTTTACGGGTTATGGCCCTTGCGTGCCTTGAATTA
CTTCCACCTGGCTGCAGTACGTGATTCTTGATCCCGAGCTTCGGGTTGGAAGTGGGTGGGAGAGTTCGAG
GCCTTGCGCTTAAGGAGCCCCTTCGCCTCGTGCTTGAGTTGAGGCCTGGCCTGGGCGCTGGGGCCGCCGC
GTGCGAATCTGGTGGCACCTTCGCGCCTGTCTCGCTGCTTTCGATAAGTCTCTAGCCATTTAAAATTTTT
GATGACCTGCTGCGACGCTTTTTTTCTGGCAAGATAGTCTTGTAAATGCGGGCCAAGATCTGCACACTGG
TATTTCGGTTTTTGGGGCCGCGGGCGGCGACGGGGCCCGTGCGTCCCAGCGCACATGTTCGGCGAGGCGG
GGCCTGCGAGCGCGGCCACCGAGAATCGGACGGGGGTAGTCTCAAGCTGGCCGGCCTGCTCTGGTGCCTG
GCCTCGCGCCGCCGTGTATCGCCCCGCCCTGGGCGGCAAGGCTGGCCCGGTCGGCACCAGTTGCGTGAGC
GGAAAGATGGCCGCTTCCCGGCCCTGCTGCAGGGAGCTCAAAATGGAGGACGCGGCGCTCGGGAGAGCGG
GCGGGTGAGTCACCCACACAAAGGAAAAGGGCCTTTCCGTCCTCAGCCGTCGCTTCATGTGACTCCACGG
AGTACCGGGCGCCGTCCAGGCACCTCGATTAGTTCTCGAGCTTTTGGAGTACGTCGTCTTTAGGTTGGGG
GGAGGGGTTTTATGCGATGGAGTTTCCCCACACTGAGTGGGTGGAGACTGAAGTTAGGCCAGCTTGGCAC
TTGATGTAATTCTCCTTGGAATTTGCCCTTTTTGAGTTTGGATCTTGGTTCATTCTCAAGCCTCAGACAG
TGGTTCAAAGTTTTTTTCTTCCATTTCAGGTGTCGTGAGGCTAGCACCGCCACCATGCTGTACGTCGGTG
ACCCCGCACGGCACCTCGCCACGGCCCAGTTCAATCTGCTGAGCAGCACCATGGACCAGATGAGCAGCCG
CGCGGCCTCGGCCAGCCCCTACACCCCAGAGCACGCCGCCAGCGTGCCCACCCACTCGCCCTACGCACAA
CCCAGCTCCACCTTCGACACCATGTCGCCGGCGCCTGTCATCCCCTCCAACACCGACTACCCCGGACCCC
ACCACTTTGAGGTCACTTTCCAGCAGTCCAGCACGGCCAAGTCAGCCACCTGGACGTACTCCCCGCTCTT
GAAGAAACTCTACTGCCAGATCGCCAAGACATGCCCCATCCAGATCAAGGTGTCCACCCCGCCACCCCCA
GGCACCGCCATCCGGGCCATGCCTGTTTACAAGAAAGCGGAGCACGTGACCGACGTCGTGAAACGCTGCC
CCAACCACGAGCTCGGGAGGGACTTCAACGAAGGACAGTCTGCTCCAGCCAGCCACCTCATCCGCGTGGA
AGGCAATAATCTCTCGCAGTATGTGGATGACCCTGTCACCGGCAGGCAGAGCGTCGTGGTGCCCTATGAG
CCACCACAGGTGGGGACGGAATTCACCACCATCCTGTACAACTTCATGTGTAACAGCAGCTGTGTAGGGG
GCATGAACCGGCGGCCCATCCTCATCATCATCACCCTGGAGATGCGGGATGGGCAGGTGCTGGGCCGCCG
GTCCTTTGAGGGCCGCATCTGCGCCTGTCCTGGCCGCGACCGAAAAGCTGATGAGGACCACTACCGGGAG
CAGCAGGCCCTGAACGAGAGCTCCGCCAAGAACGGGGCCGCCAGCAAGCGTGCCTTCAAGCAGAGCCCCC
CTGCCGTCCCCGCCCTTGGTGCCGGTGTGAAGAAGCGGCGGCATGGAGACGAGGACACGTACTACCTTCA
GGTGCGAGGCCGGGAGAACTTTGAGATCCTGATGAAGCTGAAAGAGAGCCTGGAGCTGATGGAGTTGGTG
CCGCAGCCACTGGTGGACTCCTATCGGCAGCAGCAGCAGCTCCTACAGAGGCCGAGTCACCTACAGCCCC
CGTCCTACGGGCCGGTCCTCTCGCCCATGAACAAGGTGCACGGGGGCATGAACAAGCTGCCCTCCGTCAA
CCAGCTGGTGGGCCAGCCTCCCCCGCACAGTTCGGCAGCTACACCCAACCTGGGGCCCGTGGGCCCCGGG
ATGCTCAACAACCATGGCCACGCAGTGCCAGCCAACGGCGAGATGAGCAGCAGCCACAGCGCCCAGTCCA
TGGTCTCGGGGTCCCACTGCACTCCGCCACCCCCCTACCACGCCGACCCCAGCCTCGTCAGTTTTTTAAC
AGGATTGGGGTGTCCAAACTGCATCGAGTATTTCACCTCCCAAGGGTTACAGAGCATTTACCACCTGCAG
AACCTGACCATTGAGGACCTGGGGGCCCTGAAGATCCCCGAGCAGTACCGCATGACCATCTGGCGGGGCC
TGCAGGACCTGAAGCAGGGCCACGACTACAGCACCGCGCAGCAGCTGCTCCGCTCTAGCAACGCGGCCAC
CATCTCCATCGGCGGCTCAGGGGAACTGCAGCGCCAGCGGGTCATGGAGGCCGTGCACTTCCGCGTGCGC
CACACCATCACCATCCCCAACCGCGGCGGCCCAGGCGGCGGCCCTGACGAGTGGGCGGACTTCGGCTTCG
ACCTGCCCGACTGCAAGGCCCGCAAGCAGCCCATCAAGGAGGAGTTCACGGAGGCCGAGATCCACTAGTA
ATGAACTAGTCCGTAACTTGAAAGTATTTCGATTTCTTGGCTTTATATATCTTGTGGAAAGGACGATGGG
AGACGCAGTTTCACCACCAGACGCGTTAAGTCGACAATCAACCTCTGGATTACAAAATTTGTGAAAGATT
GACTGGTATTCTTAACTATGTTGCTCCTTTTACGCTATGTGGATACGCTGCTTTAATGCCTTTGTATCAT
GCTATTGCTTCCCGTATGGCTTTCATTTTCTCCTCCTTGTATAAATCCTGGTTGCTGTCTCTTTATGAGG
AGTTGTGGCCCGTTGTCAGGCAACGTGGCGTGGTGTGCACTGTGTTTGCTGACGCAACCCCCACTGGTTG
GGGCATTGCCACCACCTGTCAGCTCCTTTCCGGGACTTTCGCTTTCCCCCTCCCTATTGCCACGGCGGAA
CTCATCGCCGCCTGCCTTGCCCGCTGCTGGACAGGGGCTCGGCTGTTGGGCACTGACAATTCCGTGGTGT
TGTCGGGGAAATCATCGTCCTTTCCTTGGCTGCTCGCCTGTGTTGCCACCTGGATTCTGCGCGGGACGTC
CTTCTGCTACGTCCCTTCGGCCCTCAATCCAGCGGACCTTCCTTCCCGCGGCCTGCTGCCGGCTCTGCGG
CCTCTTCCGCGTCTTCGCCTTCGCCCTCAGACGAGTCGGATCTCCCTTTGGGCCGCCTCCCCGCGTCGAC
TTTAAGACCAATGACTTACAAGGCAGCTGTAGATCTTAGCCACTTTTTAAAAGAAAAGGGGGGACTGGAA
GGGCTAATTCACTCCCAACGAAGACAAGATCTGCTTTTTGCTTGTACTGGGTCTCTCTGGTTAGACCAGA
TCTGAGCCTGGGAGCTCTCTGGCTAACTAGGGAACCCACTGCTTAAGCCTCAATAAAGCTTGCCTTGAGT
GCTTCAAGTAGTGTGTGCCCGTCTGTTGTGTGACTCTGGTAACTAGAGATCCCTCAGACCCTTTTAGTCA
GTGTGGAAAATCTCTAGCAGTACGTATAGTAGTTCATGTCATCTTATTATTCAGTATTTATAACTTGCAA
AGAAATGAATATCAGAGAGTGAGAGGAACTTGTTTATTGCAGCTTATAATGGTTACAAATAAAGCAATAG
CATCACAAATTTCACAAATAAAGCATTTTTTTCACTGCATTCTAGTTGTGGTTTGTCCAAACTCATCAAT
GTATCTTATCATGTCTGGCTCTAGCTATCCCGCCCCTAACTCCGCCCATCCCGCCCCTAACTCCGCCCAG
TTCCGCCCATTCTCCGCCCCATGGCTGACTAATTTTTTTTATTTATGCAGAGGCCGAGGCCGCCTCGGCC
TCTGAGCTATTCCAGAAGTAGTGAGGAGGCTTTTTTGGAGGCCTAGGGACGTACCCAATTCGCCCTATAG
TGAGTCGTATTACGCGCGCTCACTGGCCGTCGTTTTACAACGTCGTGACTGGGAAAACCCTGGCGTTACC
CAACTTAATCGCCTTGCAGCACATCCCCCTTTCGCCAGCTGGCGTAATAGCGAAGAGGCCCGCACCGATC
GCCCTTCCCAACAGTTGCGCAGCCTGAATGGCGAATGGG
[124 nt withheld, positions 7460-7583]
C
[91 nt withheld, positions 7585-7675]
A
[49 nt withheld, positions 7677-7725]
CCTTTGACGTTGGAGTCCACGTTCTTT
[37 nt withheld, positions 7753-7789]
ACCCTATCTCGGTCTATTCTTTTGATTTATAAGGGATTTTGCCGATTTCGGCCTATTGGTTAAAAAATGA
GCTGATTTAACAAAAATTTAACGCGAATTTTAACAAAATATTAACGCTTACAATTTAGGTGGCACTTTTC
GGGGAAATGTGCGCGGAACCCCTATTTGTTTATTTTTCTAAATACATTCAAATATGTATCCGCTCATGAG
ACAATAACCCTGATAAATGCTTCAATAATATTGAAAAAGGAAGAGTATGAGTATTCAACATTTCCGTGTC
GCCCTTATTCCCTTTTTTGCGGCATTTTGCCTTCCTGTTTTTGCTCACCCAGAAACGCTGGTGAAAGTAA
AAGATGCTGAAGATCAGTTGGGTGCACGAGTGGGTTACATCGAACTGGATCTCAACAGCGGTAAGATCCT
TGAGAGTTTTCGCCCCGAAGAACGTTTTCCAATGATGAGCACTTTTAAAGTTCTGCTATGTGGCGCGGTA
TTATCCCGTATTGACGCCGGGCAAGAGCAACTCGGTCGCCGCATACACTATTCTCAGAATGACTTGGTTG
AGTACTCACCAGTCACAGAAAAGCATCTTACGGATGGCATGACAGTAAGAGAATTATGCAGTGCTGCCAT
AACCATGAGTGATAACACTGCGGCCAACTTACTTCTGACAACGATCGGAGGACCGAAGGAGCTAACCGCT
TTTTTGCACAACATGGGGGATCATGTAACTCGCCTTGATCGTTGGGAACCGGAGCTGAATGAAGCCATAC
CAAACGACGAGCGTGACACCACGATGCCTGTAGCAATGGCAACAACGTTGCGCAAACTATTAACTGGCGA
ACTACTTACTCTAGCTTCCCGGCAACAATTAATAGACTGGATGGAGGCGGATAAAGTTGCAGGACCACTT
CTGCGCTCGGCCCTTCCGGCTGGCTGGTTTATTGCTGATAAATCTGGAGCCGGTGAGCGTGGGTCTCGCG
GTATCATTGCAGCACTGGGGCCAGATGGTAAGCCCTCCCGTATCGTAGTTATCTACACGACGGGGAGTCA
GGCAACTATGGATGAACGAAATAGACAGATCGCTGAGATAGGTGCCTCACTGATTAAGCATTGGTAACTG
TCAGACCAAGTTTACTCATATATACTTTAGATTGATTTAAAACTTCATTTTTAATTTAAAAGGATCTAGG
TGAAGATCCTTTTTGATAATCTCATGACCAAAATCCCTTAACGTGAGTTTTCGTTCCACTGAGCGTCAGA
CCCCGTAGAAAAGATCAAAGGATCTTCTTGAGATCCTTTTTTTCTGCGCGTAATCTGCTGCTTGCAAACA
AAAAAACCACCGCTACCAGCGGTGGTTTGTTTGCCGGATCAAGAGCTACCAACTCTTTTTCCGAAGGTAA
CTGGCTTCAGCAGAGCGCAGATACCAAATACTGTTCTTCTAGTGTAGCCGTAGTTAGGCCACCACTTCAA
GAACTCTGTAGCACCGCCTACATACCTCGCTCTGCTAATCCTGTTACCAGTGGCTGCTGCCAGTGGCGAT
AAGTCGTGTCTTACCGGGTTGGACTCAAGACGATAGTTACCGGATAAGGCGCAGCGGTCGGGCTGAACGG
GGGGTTCGTGCACACAGCCCAGCTTGGAGCGAACGACCTACACCGAACTGAGATACCTACAGCGTGAGCT
ATGAGAAAGCGCCACGCTTCCCGAAGGGAGAAAGGCGGACAGGTATCCGGTAAGCGGCAGGGTCGGAACA
GGAGAGCGCACGAGGGAGCTTCCAGGGGGAAACGCCTGGTATCTTTATAGTCCTGTCGGGTTTCGCCACC
TCTGACTTGAGCGTCGATTTTTGTGATGCTCGTCAGGGGGGCGGAGCCTATGGAAAAACGCCAGCAACGC
GGCCTTTTTACGGTTCCTGGCCTTTTGCTGGCCTTTTGCTCACATGTTCTTTCCTGCGTTATCCCCTGAT
TCTGTGGATAACCGTATTACCGCCTTTGAGTGAGCTGATACCGCTCGCCGCAGCCGAACGACCGAGCGCA
GCGAGTCAGTGAGCGAGGAAGCGGAAGAGCGCCCAATACGCAAACCGCCTCTCCCCGCGCGTTGGCCGAT
TCATTAATGCAGCTGGCACGACAGGTTTCCCGACTGGAAAGCGGGCAGTGAGCGCAACGCAATTAATGTG
AGTTAGCTCACTCATTAGGCACCCCAGGCTTTACACTTTATGCTTCCGGCTCGTATGTTGTGTGGAATTG
TGAGCGGATAACAATTTCACACAGGAAACAGCTATGACCATGATTACGCCAAGCGCGCAATTAACCCTCA
CTAAAGGGAACAAAAGCTGGAGCTGCAAGC
