>Addgene plasmid #142823 | TFORF1672 | depositor partial sequence | sequence record 280607 | Insert
ACCGCCACCATGCTGTACGTCGGTGACCCCGCACGGCACCTCGCCACGGCCCAGTTCAATCTGCTGAGCA
GCACCATGGACCAGATGAGCAGCCGCGCGGCCTCGGCCAGCCCCTACACCCCAGAGCACGCCGCCAGCGT
GCCCACCCACTCGCCCTACGCACAACCCAGCTCCACCTTCGACACCATGTCGCCGGCGCCTGTCATCCCC
TCCAACACCGACTACCCCGGACCCCACCACTTTGAGGTCACTTTCCAGCAGTCCAGCACGGCCAAGTCAG
CCACCTGGACGTACTCCCCGCTCTTGAAGAAACTCTACTGCCAGATCGCCAAGACATGCCCCATCCAGAT
CAAGGTGTCCACCCCGCCACCCCCAGGCACCGCCATCCGGGCCATGCCTGTTTACAAGAAAGCGGAGCAC
GTGACCGACGTCGTGAAACGCTGCCCCAACCACGAGCTCGGGAGGGACTTCAACGAAGGACAGTCTGCTC
CAGCCAGCCACCTCATCCGCGTGGAAGGCAATAATCTCTCGCAGTATGTGGATGACCCTGTCACCGGCAG
GCAGAGCGTCGTGGTGCCCTATGAGCCACCACAGGTGGGGACGGAATTCACCACCATCCTGTACAACTTC
ATGTGTAACAGCAGCTGTGTAGGGGGCATGAACCGGCGGCCCATCCTCATCATCATCACCCTGGAGATGC
GGGATGGGCAGGTGCTGGGCCGCCGGTCCTTTGAGGGCCGCATCTGCGCCTGTCCTGGCCGCGACCGAAA
AGCTGATGAGGACCACTACCGGGAGCAGCAGGCCCTGAACGAGAGCTCCGCCAAGAACGGGGCCGCCAGC
AAGCGTGCCTTCAAGCAGAGCCCCCCTGCCGTCCCCGCCCTTGGTGCCGGTGTGAAGAAGCGGCGGCATG
GAGACGAGGACACGTACTACCTTCAGGTGCGAGGCCGGGAGAACTTTGAGATCCTGATGAAGCTGAAAGA
GAGCCTGGAGCTGATGGAGTTGGTGCCGCAGCCACTGGTGGACTCCTATCGGCAGCAGCAGCAGCTCCTA
CAGAGGCCGAGTCACCTACAGCCCCCGTCCTACGGGCCGGTCCTCTCGCCCATGAACAAGGTGCACGGGG
GCATGAACAAGCTGCCCTCCGTCAACCAGCTGGTGGGCCAGCCTCCCCCGCACAGTTCGGCAGCTACACC
CAACCTGGGGCCCGTGGGCCCCGGGATGCTCAACAACCATGGCCACGCAGTGCCAGCCAACGGCGAGATG
AGCAGCAGCCACAGCGCCCAGTCCATGGTCTCGGGGTCCCACTGCACTCCGCCACCCCCCTACCACGCCG
ACCCCAGCCTCGTCAGTTTTTTAACAGGATTGGGGTGTCCAAACTGCATCGAGTATTTCACCTCCCAAGG
GTTACAGAGCATTTACCACCTGCAGAACCTGACCATTGAGGACCTGGGGGCCCTGAAGATCCCCGAGCAG
TACCGCATGACCATCTGGCGGGGCCTGCAGGACCTGAAGCAGGGCCACGACTACAGCACCGCGCAGCAGC
TGCTCCGCTCTAGCAACGCGGCCACCATCTCCATCGGCGGCTCAGGGGAACTGCAGCGCCAGCGGGTCAT
GGAGGCCGTGCACTTCCGCGTGCGCCACACCATCACCATCCCCAACCGCGGCGGCCCAGGCGGCGGCCCT
GACGAGTGGGCGGACTTCGGCTTCGACCTGCCCGACTGCAAGGCCCGCAAGCAGCCCATCAAGGAGGAGT
TCACGGAGGCCGAGATCCACTAGTAATGAACTAGTCCGTAACTTGAAAGTATTTCGATTTCTTGGCTTTA
TATATCTTGTGGAAAGGACGATGGGAGACGCAGTTTCACCACCAG
