>Addgene plasmid #142823 | TFORF1672 | depositor partial sequence | sequence record 280608 | Barcode
TGGGAGACGCAGTTTCACCACCAG
